>Addgene plasmid #188502 | AsdCas12a KRAB | addgene full sequence | sequence record 373525 | Addgene NGS Result
TGATGCGGTTTTGGCAGTACATCAATGGGCGTGGATAGCGGTTTGACTCACGGGGATTTCCAAGTCTCCA
CCCCATTGACGTCAATGGGAGTTTGTTTTGGCACCAAAATCAACGGGACTTTCCAAAATGTCGTAACAAC
TCCGCCCCATTGACGCAAATGGGCGGTAGGCGTGTACGGTGGGAGGTCTATATAAGCAGCGCGTTTTGCC
TGTACTGGGTCTCTCTGGTTAGACCAGATCTGAGCCTGGGAGCTCTCTGGCTAACTAGGGAACCCACTGC
TTAAGCCTCAATAAAGCTTGCCTTGAGTGCTTCAAGTAGTGTGTGCCCGTCTGTTGTGTGACTCTGGTAA
CTAGAGATCCCTCAGACCCTTTTAGTCAGTGTGGAAAATCTCTAGCAGTGGCGCCCGAACAGGGACTTGA
AAGCGAAAGGGAAACCAGAGGAGCTCTCTCGACGCAGGACTCGGCTTGCTGAAGCGCGCACGGCAAGAGG
CGAGGGGCGGCGACTGGTGAGTACGCCAAAAATTTTGACTAGCGGAGGCTAGAAGGAGAGAGATGGGTGC
GAGAGCGTCAGTATTAAGCGGGGGAGAATTAGATCGCGATGGGAAAAAATTCGGTTAAGGCCAGGGGGAA
AGAAAAAATATAAATTAAAACATATAGTATGGGCAAGCAGGGAGCTAGAACGATTCGCAGTTAATCCTGG
CCTGTTAGAAACATCAGAAGGCTGTAGACAAATACTGGGACAGCTACAACCATCCCTTCAGACAGGATCA
GAAGAACTTAGATCATTATATAATACAGTAGCAACCCTCTATTGTGTGCATCAAAGGATAGAGATAAAAG
ACACCAAGGAAGCTTTAGACAAGATAGAGGAAGAGCAAAACAAAAGTAAGACCACCGCACAGCAAGCGGC
CGCTGATCTTCAGACCTGGAGGAGGAGATATGAGGGACAATTGGAGAAGTGAATTATATAAATATAAAGT
AGTAAAAATTGAACCATTAGGAGTAGCACCCACCAAGGCAAAGAGAAGAGTGGTGCAGAGAGAAAAAAGA
GCAGTGGGAATAGGAGCTTTGTTCCTTGGGTTCTTGGGAGCAGCAGGAAGCACTATGGGCGCAGCGTCAA
TGACGCTGACGGTACAGGCCAGACAATTATTGTCTGGTATAGTGCAGCAGCAGAACAATTTGCTGAGGGC
TATTGAGGCGCAACAGCATCTGTTGCAACTCACAGTCTGGGGCATCAAGCAGCTCCAGGCAAGAATCCTG
GCTGTGGAAAGATACCTAAAGGATCAACAGCTCCTGGGGATTTGGGGTTGCTCTGGAAAACTCATTTGCA
CCACTGCTGTGCCTTGGAATGCTAGTTGGAGTAATAAATCTCTGGAACAGATTTGGAATCACACGACCTG
GATGGAGTGGGACAGAGAAATTAACAATTACACAAGCTTAATACACTCCTTAATTGAAGAATCGCAAAAC
CAGCAAGAAAAGAATGAACAAGAATTATTGGAATTAGATAAATGGGCAAGTTTGTGGAATTGGTTTAACA
TAACAAATTGGCTGTGGTATATAAAATTATTCATAATGATAGTAGGAGGCTTGGTAGGTTTAAGAATAGT
TTTTGCTGTACTTTCTATAGTGAATAGAGTTAGGCAGGGATATTCACCATTATCGTTTCAGACCCACCTC
CCAACCCCGAGGGGACCCGACAGGCCCGAAGGAATAGAAGAAGAAGGTGGAGAGAGAGACAGAGACAGAT
CCATTCGATTAGTGAACGGATCGGCACTGCGTGCGCCAATTCTGCAGACAAATGGCAGTATTCATCCACA
ATTTTAAAAGAAAAGGGGGGATTGGGGGGTACAGTGCAGGGGAAAGAATAGTAGACATAATAGCAACAGA
CATACAAACTAAAGAATTACAAAAACAAATTACAAAAATTCAAAATTTTCGGGTTTATTACAGGGACAGC
AGAGATCCAGTTTGGTTAATTAAGGTACCGATATCACTAGTGTTCCATTAACTGCGCTAAAAATAATTTT
TAAATCTTTTTTAGCTTCTTGCTCTTTTTTGTACGTCTCTGTTTTAGAGCTAGAAATAGCAAGTTAAAAT
AAGGCTAGTCCGTTATCAACTTGAAAAAGTGGCACCGAGTCGGTGCTTTTTTGAATTCGCTAGCTAGGTC
TTGAAAGGAGTGGGAATTGGCTCCGGTGCCCGTCAGTGGGCAGAGCGCACATCGCCCACAGTCCCCGAGA
AGTTGGGGGGAGGGGTCGGCAATTGATCCGGTGCCTAGAGAAGGTGGCGCGGGGTAAACTGGGAAAGTGA
TGTCGTGTACTGGCTCCGCCTTTTTCCCGAGGGTGGGGGAGAACCGTATATAAGTGCAGTAGTCGCCGTG
AACGTTCTTTTTCGCAACGGGTTTGCCGCCAGAACACAGGACCGGTTCTAGAGCGCTGCCACCATGACAC
AGTTCGAGGGCTTTACCAACCTGTATCAGGTGAGCAAGACACTGCGGTTTGAGCTGATCCCACAGGGCAA
GACCCTGAAGCACATCCAGGAGCAGGGCTTCATCGAGGAGGACAAGGCCCGCAATGATCACTACAAGGAG
CTGAAGCCCATCATCGATCGGATCTACAAGACCTATGCCGACCAGTGCCTGCAGCTGGTGCAGCTGGATT
GGGAGAACCTGAGCGCCGCCATCGACTCCTATAGAAAGGAGAAAACCGAGGAGACAAGGAACGCCCTGAT
CGAGGAGCAGGCCACATATCGCAATGCCATCCACGACTACTTCATCGGCCGGACAGACAACCTGACCGAT
GCCATCAATAAGAGACACGCCGAGATCTACAAGGGCCTGTTCAAGGCCGAGCTGTTTAATGGCAAGGTGC
TGAAGCAGCTGGGCACCGTGACCACAACCGAGCACGAGAACGCCCTGCTGCGGAGCTTCGACAAGTTTAC
AACCTACTTCTCCGGCTTTTATGAGAACAGGAAGAACGTGTTCAGCGCCGAGGATATCAGCACAGCCATC
CCACACCGCATCGTGCAGGACAACTTCCCCAAGTTTAAGGAGAATTGTCACATCTTCACACGCCTGATCA
CCGCCGTGCCCAGCCTGCGGGAGCACTTTGAGAACGTGAAGAAGGCCATCGGCATCTTCGTGAGCACCTC
CATCGAGGAGGTGTTTTCCTTCCCTTTTTATAACCAGCTGCTGACACAGACCCAGATCGACCTGTATAAC
CAGCTGCTGGGAGGAATCTCTCGGGAGGCAGGCACCGAGAAGATCAAGGGCCTGAACGAGGTGCTGAATC
TGGCCATCCAGAAGAATGATGAGACAGCCCACATCATCGCCTCCCTGCCACACAGATTCATCCCCCTGTT
TAAGCAGATCCTGTCCGATAGGAACACCCTGTCTTTCATCCTGGAGGAGTTTAAGAGCGACGAGGAAGTG
ATCCAGTCCTTCTGCAAGTACAAGACACTGCTGAGAAACGAGAACGTGCTGGAGACAGCCGAGGCCCTGT
TTAACGAGCTGAACAGCATCGACCTGACACACATCTTCATCAGCCACAAGAAGCTGGAGACAATCAGCAG
CGCCCTGTGCGACCACTGGGATACACTGAGGAATGCCCTGTATGAGCGGAGAATCTCCGAGCTGACAGGC
AAGATCACCAAGTCTGCCAAGGAGAAGGTGCAGCGCAGCCTGAAGCACGAGGATATCAACCTGCAGGAGA
TCATCTCTGCCGCAGGCAAGGAGCTGAGCGAGGCCTTCAAGCAGAAAACCAGCGAGATCCTGTCCCACGC
ACACGCCGCCCTGGATCAGCCACTGCCTACAACCCTGAAGAAGCAGGAGGAGAAGGAGATCCTGAAGTCT
CAGCTGGACAGCCTGCTGGGCCTGTACCACCTGCTGGACTGGTTTGCCGTGGATGAGTCCAACGAGGTGG
ACCCCGAGTTCTCTGCCCGGCTGACCGGCATCAAGCTGGAGATGGAGCCTTCTCTGAGCTTCTACAACAA
GGCCAGAAATTATGCCACCAAGAAGCCCTACTCCGTGGAGAAGTTCAAGCTGAACTTTCAGATGCCTACA
CTGGCCTCTGGCTGGGACGTGAATAAGGAGAAGAACAATGGCGCCATCCTGTTTGTGAAGAACGGCCTGT
ACTATCTGGGCATCATGCCAAAGCAGAAGGGCAGGTATAAGGCCCTGAGCTTCGAGCCCACAGAGAAAAC
CAGCGAGGGCTTTGATAAGATGTACTATGACTACTTCCCTGATGCCGCCAAGATGATCCCAAAGTGCAGC
ACCCAGCTGAAGGCCGTGACAGCCCACTTTCAGACCCACACAACCCCCATCCTGCTGTCCAACAATTTCA
TCGAGCCTCTGGAGATCACAAAGGAGATCTACGACCTGAACAATCCTGAGAAGGAGCCAAAGAAGTTTCA
GACAGCCTACGCCAAGAAAACCGGCGACCAGAAGGGCTACAGAGAGGCCCTGTGCAAGTGGATCGACTTC
ACAAGGGATTTTCTGTCCAAGTATACCAAGACAACCTCTATCGATCTGTCTAGCCTGCGGCCATCCTCTC
AGTATAAGGACCTGGGCGAGTACTATGCCGAGCTGAATCCCCTGCTGTACCACATCAGCTTCCAGAGAAT
CGCCGAGAAGGAGATCATGGATGCCGTGGAGACAGGCAAGCTGTACCTGTTCCAGATCTATAACAAGGAC
TTTGCCAAGGGCCACCACGGCAAGCCTAATCTGCACACACTGTATTGGACCGGCCTGTTTTCTCCAGAGA
ACCTGGCCAAGACAAGCATCAAGCTGAATGGCCAGGCCGAGCTGTTCTACCGCCCTAAGTCCAGGATGAA
GAGGATGGCACACCGGCTGGGAGAGAAGATGCTGAACAAGAAGCTGAAGGATCAGAAAACCCCAATCCCC
GACACCCTGTACCAGGAGCTGTACGACTATGTGAATCACAGACTGTCCCACGACCTGTCTGATGAGGCCA
GGGCCCTGCTGCCCAACGTGATCACCAAGGAGGTGTCTCACGAGATCATCAAGGATAGGCGCTTTACCAG
CGACAAGTTCTTTTTCCACGTGCCTATCACACTGAACTATCAGGCCGCCAATTCCCCATCTAAGTTCAAC
CAGAGGGTGAATGCCTACCTGAAGGAGCACCCCGAGACACCTATCATCGGCATCGCCCGGGGCGAGAGAA
ACCTGATCTATATCACAGTGATCGACTCCACCGGCAAGATCCTGGAGCAGCGGAGCCTGAACACCATCCA
GCAGTTTGATTACCAGAAGAAGCTGGACAACAGGGAGAAGGAGAGGGTGGCAGCAAGGCAGGCCTGGTCT
GTGGTGGGCACAATCAAGGATCTGAAGCAGGGCTATCTGAGCCAGGTCATCCACGAGATCGTGGACCTGA
TGATCCACTACCAGGCCGTGGTGGTGCTGGAGAACCTGAATTTCGGCTTTAAGAGCAAGAGGACCGGCAT
CGCCGAGAAGGCCGTGTACCAGCAGTTCGAGAAGATGCTGATCGATAAGCTGAATTGCCTGGTGCTGAAG
GACTATCCAGCAGAGAAAGTGGGAGGCGTGCTGAACCCATACCAGCTGACAGACCAGTTCACCTCCTTTG
CCAAGATGGGCACCCAGTCTGGCTTCCTGTTTTACGTGCCTGCCCCATATACATCTAAGATCGATCCCCT
GACCGGCTTCGTGGACCCCTTCGTGTGGAAAACCATCAAGAATCACGAGAGCCGCAAGCACTTCCTGGAG
GGCTTCGACTTTCTGCACTACGACGTGAAAACCGGCGACTTCATCCTGCACTTTAAGATGAACAGAAATC
TGTCCTTCCAGAGGGGCCTGCCCGGCTTTATGCCTGCATGGGATATCGTGTTCGAGAAGAACGAGACACA
GTTTGACGCCAAGGGCACCCCTTTCATCGCCGGCAAGAGAATCGTGCCAGTGATCGAGAATCACAGATTC
ACCGGCAGATACCGGGACCTGTATCCTGCCAACGAGCTGATCGCCCTGCTGGAGGAGAAGGGCATCGTGT
TCAGGGATGGCTCCAACATCCTGCCAAAGCTGCTGGAGAATGACGATTCTCACGCCATCGACACCATGGT
GGCCCTGATCCGCAGCGTGCTGCAGATGCGGAACTCCAATGCCGCCACAGGCGAGGACTATATCAACAGC
CCCGTGCGCGATCTGAATGGCGTGTGCTTCGACTCCCGGTTTCAGAACCCAGAGTGGCCCATGGACGCCG
ATGCCAATGGCGCCTACCACATCGCCCTGAAGGGCCAGCTGCTGCTGAATCACCTGAAGGAGAGCAAGGA
TCTGAAGCTGCAGAACGGCATCTCCAATCAGGACTGGCTGGCCTACATCCAGGAGCTGCGCAACAAGCGA
CCTGCCGCCACAAAGAAGGCTGGACAGGCTAAGAAGAAGAAAGATTACAAAGACGATGACGATAAGGGAT
CCGATGCTAAGTCACTGACTGCCTGGTCCCGGACACTGGTGACCTTCAAGGATGTGTTTGTGGACTTCAC
CAGGGAGGAGTGGAAGCTGCTGGACACTGCTCAGCAGATCCTGTACAGAAATGTGATGCTGGAGAACTAT
AAGAACCTGGTTTCCTTGGGTTATCAGCTTACTAAGCCAGATGTGATCCTCCGGTTGGAGAAGGGAGAAG
AGCCCTGGCTGGTGGAGAGAGAAATTCACCAAGAGACCCATCCTGATTCAGAGACTGCATTTGAAATCAA
ATCATCAGTTCCGAAAAAGAAACGCAAAGTTGCTAGCTCCGGCGCAACAAACTTCTCTCTGCTGAAACAA
GCCGGAGATGTCGAAGAGAATCCTGGACCGACCGAGTACAAGCCCACGGTGCGCCTCGCCACCCGCGACG
ACGTCCCCAGGGCCGTACGCACCCTCGCCGCCGCGTTCGCCGACTACCCCGCCACGCGCCACACCGTCGA
TCCGGACCGCCACATCGAGCGGGTCACCGAGCTGCAAGAACTCTTCCTCACGCGCGTCGGGCTCGACATC
GGCAAGGTGTGGGTCGCGGACGACGGCGCCGCGGTGGCGGTCTGGACCACGCCGGAGAGCGTCGAAGCGG
GGGCGGTGTTCGCCGAGATCGGCCCGCGCATGGCCGAGTTGAGCGGTTCCCGGCTGGCCGCGCAGCAACA
GATGGAAGGCCTCCTGGCGCCGCACCGGCCCAAGGAGCCCGCGTGGTTCCTGGCCACCGTCGGAGTCTCG
CCCGACCACCAGGGCAAGGGTCTGGGCAGCGCCGTCGTGCTCCCCGGAGTGGAGGCGGCCGAGCGCGCCG
GGGTGCCCGCCTTCCTGGAGACCTCCGCGCCCCGCAACCTCCCCTTCTACGAGCGGCTCGGCTTCACCGT
CACCGCCGACGTCGAGGTGCCCGAAGGACCGCGCACCTGGTGCATGACCCGCAAGCCCGGTGCCTGAACG
CGTTAAGTCGACAATCAACCTCTGGATTACAAAATTTGTGAAAGATTGACTGGTATTCTTAACTATGTTG
CTCCTTTTACGCTATGTGGATACGCTGCTTTAATGCCTTTGTATCATGCTATTGCTTCCCGTATGGCTTT
CATTTTCTCCTCCTTGTATAAATCCTGGTTGCTGTCTCTTTATGAGGAGTTGTGGCCCGTTGTCAGGCAA
CGTGGCGTGGTGTGCACTGTGTTTGCTGACGCAACCCCCACTGGTTGGGGCATTGCCACCACCTGTCAGC
TCCTTTCCGGGACTTTCGCTTTCCCCCTCCCTATTGCCACGGCGGAACTCATCGCCGCCTGCCTTGCCCG
CTGCTGGACAGGGGCTCGGCTGTTGGGCACTGACAATTCCGTGGTGTTGTCGGGGAAATCATCGTCCTTT
CCTTGGCTGCTCGCCTGTGTTGCCACCTGGATTCTGCGCGGGACGTCCTTCTGCTACGTCCCTTCGGCCC
TCAATCCAGCGGACCTTCCTTCCCGCGGCCTGCTGCCGGCTCTGCGGCCTCTTCCGCGTCTTCGCCTTCG
CCCTCAGACGAGTCGGATCTCCCTTTGGGCCGCCTCCCCGCGTCGACTTTAAGACCAATGACTTACAAGG
CAGCTGTAGATCTTAGCCACTTTTTAAAAGAAAAGGGGGGACTGGAAGGGCTAATTCACTCCCAACGAAG
ACAAGATCTGCTTTTTGCTTGTACTGGGTCTCTCTGGTTAGACCAGATCTGAGCCTGGGAGCTCTCTGGC
TAACTAGGGAACCCACTGCTTAAGCCTCAATAAAGCTTGCCTTGAGTGCTTCAAGTAGTGTGTGCCCGTC
TGTTGTGTGACTCTGGTAACTAGAGATCCCTCAGACCCTTTTAGTCAGTGTGGAAAATCTCTAGCAGGGC
CCGTTTAAACCCGCTGATCAGCCTCGACTGTGCCTTCTAGTTGCCAGCCATCTGTTGTTTGCCCCTCCCC
CGTGCCTTCCTTGACCCTGGAAGGTGCCACTCCCACTGTCCTTTCCTAATAAAATGAGGAAATTGCATCG
CATTGTCTGAGTAGGTGTCATTCTATTCTGGGGGGTGGGGTGGGGCAGGACAGCAAGGGGGAGGATTGGG
AAGACAATAGCAGGCATGCTGGGGATGCGGTGGGCTCTATGGCTTCTGAGGCGGAAAGAACCAGCTGGGG
CTCTAGGGGGTATCCCC
[124 nt withheld, positions 8628-8751]
C
[91 nt withheld, positions 8753-8843]
A
[49 nt withheld, positions 8845-8893]
CCTTTGACGTTGGAGTCCACGTTCTTT
[37 nt withheld, positions 8921-8957]
ACCCTATCTCGGTCTATTCTTTTGATTTATAAGGGATTTTGCCGATTTCGGCCTATTGGTTAAAAAATGA
GCTGATTTAACAAAAATTTAACGCGAATTAATTCTGTGGAATGTGTGTCAGTTAGGGTGTGGAAAGTCCC
CAGGCTCCCCAGCAGGCAGAAGTATGCAAAGCATGCATCTCAATTAGTCAGCAACCAGGTGTGGAAAGTC
CCCAGGCTCCCCAGCAGGCAGAAGTATGCAAAGCATGCATCTCAATTAGTCAGCAACCATAGTCCCGCCC
CTAACTCCGCCCATCCCGCCCCTAACTCCGCCCAGTTCCGCCCATTCTCCGCCCCATGGCTGACTAATTT
TTTTTATTTATGCAGAGGCCGAGGCCGCCTCTGCCTCTGAGCTATTCCAGAAGTAGTGAGGAGGCTTTTT
TGGAGGCCTAGGCTTTTGCAAAAAGCTCCCGGGAGCTTGTATATCCATTTTCGGATCTGATCAGCACGTG
TTGACAATTAATCATCGGCATAGTATATCGGCATAGTATAATACGACAAGGTGAGGAACTAAACCATGGC
CAAGTTGACCAGTGCCGTTCCGGTGCTCACCGCGCGCGACGTCGCCGGAGCGGTCGAGTTCTGGACCGAC
CGGCTCGGGTTCTCCCGGGACTTCGTGGAGGACGACTTCGCCGGTGTGGTCCGGGACGACGTGACCCTGT
TCATCAGCGCGGTCCAGGACCAGGTGGTGCCGGACAACACCCTGGCCTGGGTGTGGGTGCGCGGCCTGGA
CGAGCTGTACGCCGAGTGGTCGGAGGTCGTGTCCACGAACTTCCGGGACGCCTCCGGGCCGGCCATGACC
GAGATCGGCGAGCAGCCGTGGGGGCGGGAGTTCGCCCTGCGCGACCCGGCCGGCAACTGCGTGCACTTCG
TGGCCGAGGAGCAGGACTGACACGTGCTACGAGATTTCGATTCCACCGCCGCCTTCTATGAAAGGTTGGG
CTTCGGAATCGTTTTCCGGGACGCCGGCTGGATGATCCTCCAGCGCGGGGATCTCATGCTGGAGTTCTTC
GCCCACCCCAACTTGTTTATTGCAGCTTATAATGGTTACAAATAAAGCAATAGCATCACAAATTTCACAA
ATAAAGCATTTTTTTCACTGCATTCTAGTTGTGGTTTGTCCAAACTCATCAATGTATCTTATCATGTCTG
TATACCGTCGACCTCTAGCTAGAGCTTGGCGTAATCATGGTCATAGCTGTTTCCTGTGTGAAATTGTTAT
CCGCTCACAATTCCACACAACATACGAGCCGGAAGCATAAAGTGTAAAGCCTGGGGTGCCTAATGAGTGA
GCTAACTCACATTAATTGCGTTGCGCTCACTGCCCGCTTTCCAGTCGGGAAACCTGTCGTGCCAGCTGCA
TTAATGAATCGGCCAACGCGCGGGGAGAGGCGGTTTGCGTATTGGGCGCTCTTCCGCTTCCTCGCTCACT
GACTCGCTGCGCTCGGTCGTTCGGCTGCGGCGAGCGGTATCAGCTCACTCAAAGGCGGTAATACGGTTAT
CCACAGAATCAGGGGATAACGCAGGAAAGAACATGTGAGCAAAAGGCCAGCAAAAGGCCAGGAACCGTAA
AAAGGCCGCGTTGCTGGCGTTTTTCCATAGGCTCCGCCCCCCTGACGAGCATCACAAAAATCGACGCTCA
AGTCAGAGGTGGCGAAACCCGACAGGACTATAAAGATACCAGGCGTTTCCCCCTGGAAGCTCCCTCGTGC
GCTCTCCTGTTCCGACCCTGCCGCTTACCGGATACCTGTCCGCCTTTCTCCCTTCGGGAAGCGTGGCGCT
TTCTCATAGCTCACGCTGTAGGTATCTCAGTTCGGTGTAGGTCGTTCGCTCCAAGCTGGGCTGTGTGCAC
GAACCCCCCGTTCAGCCCGACCGCTGCGCCTTATCCGGTAACTATCGTCTTGAGTCCAACCCGGTAAGAC
ACGACTTATCGCCACTGGCAGCAGCCACTGGTAACAGGATTAGCAGAGCGAGGTATGTAGGCGGTGCTAC
AGAGTTCTTGAAGTGGTGGCCTAACTACGGCTACACTAGAAGAACAGTATTTGGTATCTGCGCTCTGCTG
AAGCCAGTTACCTTCGGAAAAAGAGTTGGTAGCTCTTGATCCGGCAAACAAACCACCGCTGGTAGCGGTG
GTTTTTTTGTTTGCAAGCAGCAGATTACGCGCAGAAAAAAAGGATCTCAAGAAGATCCTTTGATCTTTTC
TACGGGGTCTGACGCTCAGTGGAACGAAAACTCACGTTAAGGGATTTTGGTCATGAGATTATCAAAAAGG
ATCTTCACCTAGATCCTTTTAAATTAAAAATGAAGTTTTAAATCAATCTAAAGTATATATGAGTAAACTT
GGTCTGACAGTTACCAATGCTTAATCAGTGAGGCACCTATCTCAGCGATCTGTCTATTTCGTTCATCCAT
AGTTGCCTGACTCCCCGTCGTGTAGATAACTACGATACGGGAGGGCTTACCATCTGGCCCCAGTGCTGCA
ATGATACCGCGAGACCCACGCTCACCGGCTCCAGATTTATCAGCAATAAACCAGCCAGCCGGAAGGGCCG
AGCGCAGAAGTGGTCCTGCAACTTTATCCGCCTCCATCCAGTCTATTAATTGTTGCCGGGAAGCTAGAGT
AAGTAGTTCGCCAGTTAATAGTTTGCGCAACGTTGTTGCCATTGCTACAGGCATCGTGGTGTCACGCTCG
TCGTTTGGTATGGCTTCATTCAGCTCCGGTTCCCAACGATCAAGGCGAGTTACATGATCCCCCATGTTGT
GCAAAAAAGCGGTTAGCTCCTTCGGTCCTCCGATCGTTGTCAGAAGTAAGTTGGCCGCAGTGTTATCACT
CATGGTTATGGCAGCACTGCATAATTCTCTTACTGTCATGCCATCCGTAAGATGCTTTTCTGTGACTGGT
GAGTACTCAACCAAGTCATTCTGAGAATAGTGTATGCGGCGACCGAGTTGCTCTTGCCCGGCGTCAATAC
GGGATAATACCGCGCCACATAGCAGAACTTTAAAAGTGCTCATCATTGGAAAACGTTCTTCGGGGCGAAA
ACTCTCAAGGATCTTACCGCTGTTGAGATCCAGTTCGATGTAACCCACTCGTGCACCCAACTGATCTTCA
GCATCTTTTACTTTCACCAGCGTTTCTGGGTGAGCAAAAACAGGAAGGCAAAATGCCGCAAAAAAGGGAA
TAAGGGCGACACGGAAATGTTGAATACTCATACTCTTCCTTTTTCAATATTATTGAAGCATTTATCAGGG
TTATTGTCTCATGAGCGGATACATATTTGAATGTATTTAGAAAAATAAACAAATAGGGGTTCCGCGCACA
TTTCCCCGAAAAGTGCCACCTGACGTCGACGGATCGGGAGATCTCCCGATCCCCTATGGTGCACTCTCAG
TACAATCTGCTCTGATGCCGCATAGTTAAGCCAGTATCTGCTCCCTGCTTGTGTGTTGGAGGTCGCTGAG
TAGTGCGCGAGCAAAATTTAAGCTACAACAAGGCAAGGCTTGACCGACAATTGCATGAAGAATCTGCTTA
GGGTTAGGCGTTTTGCGCTGCTTCGCGATGTACGGGCCAGATATACGCGTTGACATTGATTATTGACTAG
TTATTAATAGTAATCAATTACGGGGTCATTAGTTCATAGCCCATATATGGAGTTCCGCGTTACATAACTT
ACGGTAAATGGCCCGCCTGGCTGACCGCCCAACGACCCCCGCCCATTGACGTCAATAATGACGTATGTTC
CCATAGTAACGCCAATAGGGACTTTCCATTGACGTCAATGGGTGGAGTATTTACGGTAAACTGCCCACTT
GGCAGTACATCAAGTGTATCATATGCCAAGTACGCCCCCTATTGACGTCAATGACGGTAAATGGCCCGCC
TGGCATTATGCCCAGTACATGACCTTATGGGACTTTCCTACTTGGCAGTACATCTACGTATTAGTCATCG
CTATTACCATGG
Features (pLannotate 1.2.2; 33 found; start..end, strand, type, name):
    217..397     +  LTR            5' LTR (truncated): truncated 5' long terminal repeat (LTR) from HIV-1
    444..569     +  misc_feature   HIV-1 Ψ: packaging signal of human immunodeficiency virus type 1
    553..916     +  CDS            HIV-1 gag (fragment): gag protein from human immunodeficiency virus 1; gag
   1062..1295    +  misc_feature   RRE: The Rev response element (RRE) of HIV-1 allows for Rev-dependent mRNA export from the nucleus to the cytoplasm.
   1672..1772    +  CDS            Rev (fragment): human immunodeficiency virus 1 (HIV-1) Rev protein; rev; enhances nuclear export of unspliced and incompletely spliced viral mRNAs
   1822..1939    +  misc_feature   cPPT/CTS: central polypurine tract and central termination sequence of HIV-1
   2071..2146    +  misc_RNA       gRNA scaffold: guide RNA scaffold for the Streptococcus pyogenes CRISPR/Cas9 system
   2164..2182    +  CDS            small t antigen (fragment): SV40 (simian virus 40) small t antigen
   2208..2419    +  promoter       EF-1α core promoter: core promoter for human elongation factor EF-1α
   2444..6364    +  CDS            AsCpf1: CRISPR-associated protein from Acidaminococcus sp. BV3L6 (Zetsche et al., 2015)
   6470..6664    +  CDS            KRAB: Krüppel-associated box (KRAB) transcriptional repression domain from the human zinc finger protein ZNF10 (Margolin et al., 1994)
   6820..7417    +  CDS            PuroR (fragment): puromycin N-acetyltransferase; pac from Streptomyces; confers resistance to puromycin
   7433..8021    +  misc_feature   WPRE: woodchuck hepatitis virus posttranscriptional regulatory element
   8072..8091    +  misc_feature   cPPT/CTS (fragment): central polypurine tract and central termination sequence of HIV-1
   8093..8326    +  LTR            3' LTR (ΔU3): self-inactivating 3' long terminal repeat (LTR) from HIV-1
   8358..8582    +  polyA_signal   bGH poly(A) signal: bovine growth hormone polyadenylation signal
   8586..8607    +  promoter       SV40 promoter (fragment): SV40 enhancer and early promoter
   8628..9056    +  rep_origin     f1 ori (sequence partly withheld): f1 bacteriophage origin of replication; arrow indicates direction of (+) strand synthesis
   9070..9399    +  promoter       SV40 promoter: SV40 enhancer and early promoter
   9447..9494    +  promoter       EM7 promoter: synthetic bacterial promoter&nbsp
   9513..9887    +  CDS            BleoR: antibiotic-binding protein; Sh ble from Streptoalloteichus hindustanus; confers resistance to bleomycin, phleomycin, and Zeocin™
   9897..10022   +  CDS            ble (fragment): BLE_KLEPN - Experimental evidence at protein level: Swiss-Prot protein existence level 1. Binding protein with a strong affinity to the bleomycin family of antibiotics. Binds to CL990; an antimitotic-antibiotic compound. From Klebsiella pneumoniae.
  10017..10138   +  polyA_signal   SV40 poly(A) signal: SV40 polyadenylation signal
  10209..10231   -  protein_bind   lac operator (fragment): The lac repressor binds to the lac operator to inhibit transcription in E. coli. This inhibition can be relieved by adding lactose or isopropyl-β-D-thiogalactopyranoside (IPTG). lac repressor encoded by lacI
  10235..10265   -  promoter       lac promoter: promoter for the E. coli lac operon
  10280..10301   -  protein_bind   CAP binding site: CAP binding activates transcription in the presence of cAMP. E. coli catabolite activator protein
  10314..10406   -  CDS            lacI (fragment): lac repressor; lacI; The lac repressor binds to the lac operator to inhibit transcription in E. coli. This inhibition can be relieved by adding lactose or isopropyl-β-D-thiogalactopyranoside (IPTG).
  10589..11177   -  rep_origin     ori: high-copy-number ColE1/pMB1/pBR322/pUC origin of replication
  11348..12208   -  CDS            AmpR: β-lactamase; bla; confers resistance to ampicillin, carbenicillin, and related antibiotics
  12209..12313   -  promoter       AmpR promoter: bla
  12372..12424   -  misc_feature   bom (fragment): basis of mobility region from pBR322
  12579..12958   +  enhancer       CMV enhancer: human cytomegalovirus immediate early enhancer
  12959..199     +  promoter       CMV promoter (across the origin): human cytomegalovirus (CMV) immediate early promoter
