[The description below was written by a language model from this plasmid's Addgene catalogue record and pLannotate feature annotations shown in this document.]
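Description:
AsdCas12a KRAB is a third-generation-style, self-inactivating HIV-1 lentiviral transfer plasmid built on the LentiCRISPR v2 backbone for expressing a CRISPR interference effector in mammalian cells. It is propagated in E. coli through a high-copy ColE1/pUC origin with ampicillin resistance; a recombination-deficient strain is recorded, as is usual for LTR-containing plasmids. The backbone also carries an f1 origin and an SV40/EM7-driven bleomycin/Zeocin resistance cassette, both outside the packaged region. A CMV enhancer/promoter fused to a truncated 5' LTR drives genomic RNA production in packaging cells. The Ψ signal, RRE and cPPT/CTS support packaging, Rev-dependent export and nuclear import, and the ΔU3 3' LTR inactivates viral promoter activity after integration.

The payload is driven by the EF-1α core promoter and encodes Acidaminococcus sp. BV3L6 Cas12a (AsCpf1) carrying the D908A mutation, which abolishes nuclease activity while preserving crRNA-guided DNA binding. It is followed by the KRAB repression domain of human ZNF10, so the fusion can silence transcription at targeted loci. The record states the protein is FLAG tagged, although the tag is not annotated in the feature table. A puromycin N-acetyltransferase coding sequence lies downstream in the same transcription unit for selecting transduced cells. The linker joining it to the fusion is not annotated. A WPRE follows to enhance transcript expression.

A residual S. pyogenes Cas9 gRNA scaffold from the parent vector is annotated upstream of the EF-1α promoter, but no U6 promoter or Cas12a crRNA cassette is listed, so the guide is presumably supplied separately. The associated work compares editing and transcriptional control across diverse CRISPR/Cas systems in human cells.
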