Addgene plasmid #188502: AsdCas12a KRAB
Purpose: Expresses FLAG tagged AsdCas12a KRAB
Depositing lab: Isaac Hilton. Depositing organization: Rice University. Publication: Quantification of Genome Editing and Transcriptional Control Capabilities Reveals Hierarchies among Diverse CRISPR/Cas Systems in Human Cells. Escobar M, Li J, Patel A, Liu S, Xu Q, Hilton IB. ACS Synth Biol. 2022 Oct 21;11(10):3239-3250. doi: 10.1021/acssynbio.2c00156. Epub 2022 Sep 26. PubMed 36162812.
Backbone
  Vector backbone: LentiCRISPR v2
  Vector type: Mammalian Expression, Lentiviral, CRISPR
  Selectable markers: Puromycin
Growth in bacteria
  Bacterial resistance: Ampicillin, 100 μg/mL
  Growth temperature: 37°C
  Growth strain: NEB Stable
  Copy number: High Copy
Gene/Insert
  Gene/Insert name: dCas12a
  Species: Acidaminococcus sp. BV3L6
  Mutation: D908A
  Promoter: EF1a
  Cloning method: Gibson Cloning
Terms and licenses: Academic/Nonprofit Terms; Industry Terms: Not Available to Industry
Depositor comments: Stbl3 is also a suitable growth strain.
How to cite: AsdCas12a KRAB was a gift from Isaac Hilton (Addgene plasmid # 188502 ; http://n2t.net/addgene:188502 ; RRID:Addgene_188502)
